>Addgene plasmid #116671 | pHAGE-RET-V648I | addgene full sequence | sequence record 252973 | Addgene NGS Result
TGGAAGGGCTAATTCACTCCCAAAGAAGACAAGATATCCTTGATCTGTGGATCTACCACACACAAGGCTA
CTTCCCTGATTAGCAGAACTACACACCAGGGCCAGGGGTCAGATATCCACTGACCTTTGGATGGTGCTAC
AAGCTAGTACCAGTTGAGCCAGATAAGGTAGAAGAGGCCAATAAAGGAGAGAACACCAGCTTGTTACACC
CTGTGAGCCTGCATGGGATGGATGACCCGGAGAGAGAAGTGTTAGAGTGGAGGTTTGACAGCCGCCTAGC
ATTTCATCACGTGGCCCGAGAGCTGCATCCGGAGTACTTCAAGAACTGCTGATATCGAGCTTGCTACAAG
GGACTTTCCGCTGGGGACTTTCCAGGGAGGCGTGGCCTGGGCGGGACTGGGGAGTGGCGAGCCCTCAGAT
CCTGCATATAAGCAGCTGCTTTTTGCCTGTACTGGGTCTCTCTGGTTAGACCAGATCTGAGCCTGGGAGC
TCTCTGGCTAACTAGGGAACCCACTGCTTAAGCCTCAATAAAGCTTGCCTTGAGTGCTTCAAGTAGTGTG
TGCCCGTCTGTTGTGTGACTCTGGTAACTAGAGATCCCTCAGACCCTTTTAGTCAGTGTGGAAAATCTCT
AGCAGTGGCGCCCGAACAGGGACTTGAAAGCGAAAGGGAAACCAGAGGAGCTCTCTCGACGCAGGACTCG
GCTTGCTGAAGCGCGCACGGCAAGAGGCGAGGGGCGGCGACTGGTGAGTACGCCAAAAATTTTGACTAGC
GGAGGCTAGAAGGAGAGAGATGGGTGCGAGAGCGTCAGTATTAAGCGGGGGAGAATTAGATCGCGATGGG
AAAAAATTCGGTTAAGGCCAGGGGGAAAGAAAAAATATAAATTAAAACATATAGTATGGGCAAGCAGGGA
GCTAGAACGATTCGCAGTTAATCCTGGCCTGTTAGAAACATCAGAAGGCTGTAGACAAATACTGGGACAG
CTACAACCATCCCTTCAGACAGGATCAGAAGAACTTAGATCATTATATAATACAGTAGCAACCCTCTATT
GTGTGCATCAAAGGATAGAGATAAAAGACACCAAGGAAGCTTTAGACAAGATAGAGGAAGAGCAAAACAA
AAGTAAGACCACCGCACAGCAAGCGGCCGGCCGCTGATCTTCAGACCTGGAGGAGGAGATATGAGGGACA
ATTGGAGAAGTGAATTATATAAATATAAAGTAGTAAAAATTGAACCATTAGGAGTAGCACCCACCAAGGC
AAAGAGAAGAGTGGTGCAGAGAGAAAAAAGAGCAGTGGGAATAGGAGCTTTGTTCCTTGGGTTCTTGGGA
GCAGCAGGAAGCACTATGGGCGCAGCGTCAATGACGCTGACGGTACAGGCCAGACAATTATTGTCTGGTA
TAGTGCAGCAGCAGAACAATTTGCTGAGGGCTATTGAGGCGCAACAGCATCTGTTGCAACTCACAGTCTG
GGGCATCAAGCAGCTCCAGGCAAGAATCCTGGCTGTGGAAAGATACCTAAAGGATCAACAGCTCCTGGGG
ATTTGGGGTTGCTCTGGAAAACTCATTTGCACCACTGCTGTGCCTTGGAATGCTAGTTGGAGTAATAAAT
CTCTGGAACAGATTTGGAATCACACGACCTGGATGGAGTGGGACAGAGAAATTAACAATTACACAAGCTT
AATACACTCCTTAATTGAAGAATCGCAAAACCAGCAAGAAAAGAATGAACAAGAATTATTGGAATTAGAT
AAATGGGCAAGTTTGTGGAATTGGTTTAACATAACAAATTGGCTGTGGTATATAAAATTATTCATAATGA
TAGTAGGAGGCTTGGTAGGTTTAAGAATAGTTTTTGCTGTACTTTCTATAGTGAATAGAGTTAGGCAGGG
ATATTCACCATTATCGTTTCAGACCCACCTCCCAACCCCGAGGGGACCCGACAGGCCCGAAGGAATAGAA
GAAGAAGGTGGAGAGAGAGACAGAGACAGATCCATTCGATTAGTGAACGGATCTCGACGGTATCGCCGAA
TTCACAAATGGCAGTATTCATCCACAATTTTAAAAGAAAAGGGGGGATTGGGGGGTACAGTGCAGGGGAA
AGAATAGTAGACATAATAGCAACAGACATACAAACTAAAGAATTACAAAAACAAATTACAAAAATTCAAA
ATTTTCGGGTTTATTACAGGGACAGCAGAGATCCAGTTTGGACTAGTCGTGAGGCTCCGGTGCCCGTCAG
TGGGCAGAGCGCACATCGCCCACAGTCCCCGAGAAGTTGGGGGGAGGGGTCGGCAATTGAACCGGTGCCT
AGAGAAGGTGGCGCGGGGTAAACTGGGAAAGTGATGTCGTGTACTGGCTCCGCCTTTTTCCCGAGGGTGG
GGGAGAACCGTATATAAGTGCAGTAGTCGCCGTGAACGTTCTTTTTCGCAACGGGTTTGCCGCCAGAACA
CAGGTAAGTGCCGTGTGTGGTTCCCGCGGGCCTGGCCTCTTTACGGGTTATGGCCCTTGCGTGCCTTGAA
TTACTTCCACCTGGCTGCAGTACGTGATTCTTGATCCCGAGCTTCGGGTTGGAAGTGGGTGGGAGAGTTC
GAGGCCTTGCGCTTAAGGAGCCCCTTCGCCTCGTGCTTGAGTTGAGGCCTGGCCTGGGCGCTGGGGCCGC
CGCGTGCGAATCTGGTGGCACCTTCGCGCCTGTCTCGCTGCTTTCGATAAGTCTCTAGCCATTTAAAATT
TTTGATGACCTGCTGCGACGCTTTTTTTCTGGCAAGATAGTCTTGTAAATGCGGGCCAAGATCTGCACAC
TGGTATTTCGGTTTTTGGGGCCGCGGGCGGCGACGGGGCCCGTGCGTCCCAGCGCACATGTTCGGCGAGG
CGGGGCCTGCGAGCGCGGCCACCGAGAATCGGACGGGGGTAGTCTCAAGCTGGCCGGCCTGCTCTGGTGC
CTGGCCTCGCGCCGCCGTGTATCGCCCCGCCCTGGGCGGCAAGGCTGGCCCGGTCGGCACCAGTTGCGTG
AGCGGAAAGATGGCCGCTTCCCGGCCCTGCTGCAGGGAGCTCAAAATGGAGGACGCGGCGCTCGGGAGAG
CGGGCGGGTGAGTCACCCACACAAAGGAAAAGGGCCTTTCCGTCCTCAGCCGTCGCTTCATGTGACTCCA
CGGAGTACCGGGCGCCGTCCAGGCACCTCGATTAGTTCTCGAGCTTTTGGAGTACGTCGTCTTTAGGTTG
GGGGGAGGGGTTTTATGCGATGGAGTTTCCCCACACTGAGTGGGTGGAGACTGAAGTTAGGCCAGCTTGG
CACTTGATGTAATTCTCCTTGGAATTTGCCCTTTTTGAGTTTGGATCTTGGTTCATTCTCAAGCCTCAGA
CAGTGGTTCAAAGTTTTTTTCTTCCATTTCAGGTGTCGTGAAGCGGCCCTGCAGATATCAACAAGTTTGT
ACAAAAAAGCAGGCACCATGGCGAAGGCGACGTCCGGTGCCGCGGGGCTGCGTCTGCTGTTGCTGCTGCT
GCTGCCGCTGCTAGGCAAAGTGGCATTGGGCCTCTACTTCTCGAGGGATGCTTACTGGGAGAAGCTGTAT
GTGGACCAGGCGGCCGGCACGCCCTTGCTGTACGTCCATGCCCTGCGGGACGCCCCTGAGGAGGTGCCCA
GCTTCCGCCTGGGCCAGCATCTCTACGGCACGTACCGCACACGGCTGCATGAGAACAACTGGATCTGCAT
CCAGGAGGACACCGGCCTCCTCTACCTTAACCGGAGCCTGGACCATAGCTCCTGGGAGAAGCTCAGTGTC
CGCAACCGCGGCTTTCCCCTGCTCACCGTCTACCTCAAGGTCTTCCTGTCACCCACATCCCTTCGTGAGG
GCGAGTGCCAGTGGCCAGGCTGTGCCCGCGTATACTTCTCCTTCTTCAACACCTCCTTTCCAGCCTGCAG
CTCCCTCAAGCCCCGGGAGCTCTGCTTCCCAGAGACAAGGCCCTCCTTCCGCATTCGGGAGAACCGACCC
CCAGGCACCTTCCACCAGTTCCGCCTGCTGCCTGTGCAGTTCTTGTGCCCCAACATCAGCGTGGCCTACA
GGCTCCTGGAGGGTGAGGGTCTGCCCTTCCGCTGCGCCCCGGACAGCCTGGAGGTGAGCACGCGCTGGGC
CCTGGACCGCGAGCAGCGGGAGAAGTACGAGCTGGTGGCCGTGTGCACCGTGCACGCCGGCGCGCGCGAG
GAGGTGGTGATGGTGCCCTTCCCGGTGACCGTGTACGACGAGGACGACTCGGCGCCCACCTTCCCCGCGG
GCGTCGACACCGCCAGCGCCGTGGTGGAGTTCAAGCGGAAGGAGGACACCGTGGTGGCCACGCTGCGTGT
CTTCGATGCAGACGTGGTACCTGCATCAGGGGAGCTGGTGAGGCGGTACACAAGCACGCTGCTCCCCGGG
GACACCTGGGCCCAGCAGACCTTCCGGGTGGAACACTGGCCCAACGAGACCTCGGTCCAGGCCAACGGCA
GCTTCGTGCGGGCGACCGTACATGACTATAGGCTGGTTCTCAACCGGAACCTCTCCATCTCGGAGAACCG
CACCATGCAGCTGGCGGTGCTGGTCAATGACTCAGACTTCCAGGGCCCAGGAGCGGGCGTCCTCTTGCTC
CACTTCAACGTGTCGGTGCTGCCGGTCAGCCTGCACCTGCCCAGTACCTACTCCCTCTCCGTGAGCAGGA
GGGCTCGCCGATTTGCCCAGATCGGGAAAGTCTGTGTGGAAAACTGCCAGGCATTCAGTGGCATCAACGT
CCAGTACAAGCTGCATTCCTCTGGTGCCAACTGCAGCACGCTAGGGGTGGTCACCTCAGCCGAGGACACC
TCGGGGATCCTGTTTGTGAATGACACCAAGGCCCTGCGGCGGCCCAAGTGTGCCGAACTTCACTACATGG
TGGTGGCCACCGACCAGCAGACCTCTAGGCAGGCCCAGGCCCAGCTGCTTGTAACAGTGGAGGGGTCATA
TGTGGCCGAGGAGGCGGGCTGCCCCCTGTCCTGTGCAGTCAGCAAGAGACGGCTGGAGTGTGAGGAGTGT
GGCGGCCTGGGCTCCCCAACAGGCAGGTGTGAGTGGAGGCAAGGAGATGGCAAAGGGATCACCAGGAACT
TCTCCACCTGCTCTCCCAGCACCAAGACCTGCCCCGACGGCCACTGCGATGTTGTGGAGACCCAAGACAT
CAACATTTGCCCTCAGGACTGCCTCCGGGGCAGCATTGTTGGGGGACACGAGCCTGGGGAGCCCCGGGGG
ATTAAAGCTGGCTATGGCACCTGCAACTGCTTCCCTGAGGAGGAGAAGTGCTTCTGCGAGCCCGAAGACA
TCCAGGATCCACTGTGCGACGAGCTGTGCCGCACGGTGATCGCAGCCGCTGTCCTCTTCTCCTTCATCAT
CTCGGTGCTGCTGTCTGCCTTCTGCATCCACTGCTACCACAAGTTTGCCCACAAGCCACCCATCTCCTCA
GCTGAGATGACCTTCCGGAGGCCCGCCCAGGCCTTCCCGGTCAGCTACTCCTCTTCCAGTGCCCGCCGGC
CCTCGCTGGACTCCATGGAGAACCAGGTCTCCGTGGATGCCTTCAAGATCCTGGAGGATCCAAAGTGGGA
ATTCCCTCGGAAGAACTTGGTTCTTGGAAAAACTCTAGGAGAAGGCGAATTTGGAAAAGTGGTCAAGGCA
ACGGCCTTCCATCTGAAAGGCAGAGCAGGGTACACCACGGTGGCCGTGAAGATGCTGAAAGAGAACGCCT
CCCCGAGTGAGCTTCGAGACCTGCTGTCAGAGTTCAACGTCCTGAAGCAGGTCAACCACCCACATGTCAT
CAAATTGTATGGGGCCTGCAGCCAGGATGGCCCGCTCCTCCTCATCGTGGAGTACGCCAAATACGGCTCC
CTGCGGGGCTTCCTCCGCGAGAGCCGCAAAGTGGGGCCTGGCTACCTGGGCAGTGGAGGCAGCCGCAACT
CCAGCTCCCTGGACCACCCGGATGAGCGGGCCCTCACCATGGGCGACCTCATCTCATTTGCCTGGCAGAT
CTCACAGGGGATGCAGTATCTGGCCGAGATGAAGCTCGTTCATCGGGACTTGGCAGCCAGAAACATCCTG
GTAGCTGAGGGGCGGAAGATGAAGATTTCGGATTTCGGCTTGTCCCGAGATGTTTATGAAGAGGATTCGT
ACGTGAAGAGGAGCCAGGGTCGGATTCCAGTTAAATGGATGGCAATTGAATCCCTTTTTGATCATATCTA
CACCACGCAAAGTGATGTATGGTCTTTTGGTGTCCTGCTGTGGGAGATCGTGACCCTAGGGGGAAACCCC
TATCCTGGGATTCCTCCTGAGCGGCTCTTCAACCTTCTGAAGACCGGCCACCGGATGGAGAGGCCAGACA
ACTGCAGCGAGGAGATGTACTGCCTGATGCTGCAATGCTGGAAGCAGGAGCCGGACAAAAGGCCGGTGTT
TGCGGACATCAGCAAAGACCTGGAGAAGATGATGGTTAAGAGGAGAGACTACTTGGACCTTGCGGCGTCC
ACTCCATCTGACTCCCTGATTTATGACGACGGCCTCTCAGAGGAGGAGACACCGCTGGTGGACTGTAATA
ATGCCCCCCTCCCTCGAGCCCTCCCTTCCACATGGATTGAAAACAAACTCTATGGTAGAATTTCCCATGC
ATTTACTAGATTCTAGAACCCAGCTTTCTTGTACAAAGTGGTGATATCCAATTAACCCTCACTAAAGGTT
TAAGTGAGTTATAGAAGTAGTACCCTATAGTGAGTCGTATTACCACCCAACTTTTCTATACAAAGTGGTT
GATATCCAGCACAGTGGCGGCCGCTCGAGTCTAGAGGGCCCGCGGTTCGAAGGTAAGCCTATCCCTAACC
CTCTCCTCGGTCTCGATTCTACGCGTACCGGTTAGTAATGAGATCCCTCCCCCCCCCCTAACGTTACTGG
CCGAAGCCGCTTGGAATAAGGCCGGTGTGCGTTTGTCTATATGTTATTTTCCACCATATTGCCGTCTTTT
GGCAATGTGAGGGCCCGGAAACCTGGCCCTGTCTTCTTGACGAGCATTCCTAGGGGTCTTTCCCCTCTCG
CCAAAGGAATGCAAGGTCTGTTGAATGTCGTGAAGGAAGCAGTTCCTCTGGAAGCTTCTTGAAGACAAAC
AACGTCTGTAGCGACCCTTTGCAGGCAGCGGAACCCCCCACCTGGCGACAGGTGCCTCTGCGGCCAAAAG
CCACGTGTATAAGATACACCTGCAAAGGCGGCACAACCCCAGTGCCACGTTGTGAGTTGGATAGTTGTGG
AAAGAGTCAAATGGCTCTCCTCAAGCGTATTCAACAAGGGGCTGAAGGATGCCCAGAAGGTACCCCATTG
TATGGGATCTGATCTGGGGCCTCGGTGCACATGCTTTACATGTGTTTAGTCGAGGTTAAAAAAACGTCTA
GGCCCCCCGAACCACGGGGACGTGGTTTTCCTTTGAAAAACACGATGATAATATGGCCACACATATGACC
GAGTACAAGCCCACGGTGCGCCTCGCCACCCGCGACGACGTCCCCAGGGCCGTACGCACCCTCGCCGCCG
CGTTCGCCGACTACCCCGCCACGCGCCACACCGTCGATCCGGACCGCCACATCGAGCGGGTCACCGAGCT
GCAAGAACTCTTCCTCACGCGCGTCGGGCTCGACATCGGCAAGGTGTGGGTCGCGGACGACGGCGCCGCG
GTGGCGGTCTGGACCACGCCGGAGAGCGTCGAAGCGGGGGCGGTGTTCGCCGAGATCGGCCCGCGCATGG
CCGAGTTGAGCGGTTCCCGGCTGGCCGCGCAGCAACAGATGGAAGGCCTCCTGGCGCCGCACCGGCCCAA
GGAGCCCGCGTGGTTCCTGGCCACCGTCGGCGTCTCGCCCGACCACCAGGGCAAGGGTCTGGGCAGCGCC
GTCGTGCTCCCCGGAGTGGAGGCGGCCGAGCGCGCCGGGGTGCCCGCCTTCCTGGAGACCTCCGCGCCCC
GCAACCTCCCCTTCTACGAGCGGCTCGGCTTCACCGTCACCGCCGACGTCGAGGTGCCCGAAGGACCGCG
CACCTGGTGCATGACCCGCAAGCCCGGTGCCTAAATCGATAGATCCTAATCAACCTCTGGATTACAAAAT
TTGTGAAAGATTGACTGGTATTCTTAACTATGTTGCTCCTTTTACGCTATGTGGATACGCTGCTTTAATG
CCTTTGTATCATGCTATTGCTTCCCGTATGGCTTTCATTTTCTCCTCCTTGTATAAATCCTGGTTGCTGT
CTCTTTATGAGGAGTTGTGGCCCGTTGTCAGGCAACGTGGCGTGGTGTGCACTGTGTTTGCTGACGCAAC
CCCCACTGGTTGGGGCATTGCCACCACCTGTCAGCTCCTTTCCGGGACTTTCGCTTTCCCCCTCCCTATT
GCCACGGCGGAACTCATCGCCGCCTGCCTTGCCCGCTGCTGGACAGGGGCTCGGCTGTTGGGCACTGACA
ATTCCGTGGTGTTGTCGGGGAAATCATCGTCCTTTCCTTGGCTGCTCGCCTGTGTTGCCACCTGGATTCT
GCGCGGGACGTCCTTCTGCTACGTCCCTTCGGCCCTCAATCCAGCGGACCTTCCTTCCCGCGGCCTGCTG
CCGGCTCTGCGGCCTCTTCCGCGTCTTCGCCTTCGCCCTCAGACGAGTCGGATCTCCCTTTGGGCCGCCT
CCCCGCCTGAGATCCTTTAAGACCAATGACTTACAAGGCAGCTGTAGATCTTAGCCACTTTTTAAAAGAA
AAGGGGGGACTGGAAGGGCTAATTCACTCCCAACGAAGACAAGATCTGCTTTTTGCTTGTACTGGGTCTC
TCTGGTTAGACCAGATCTGAGCCTGGGAGCTCTCTGGCTAACTAGGGAACCCACTGCTTAAGCCTCAATA
AAGCTTGCCTTGAGTGCTTCAAGTAGTGTGTGCCCGTCTGTTGTGTGACTCTGGTAACTAGAGATCCCTC
AGACCCTTTTAGTCAGTGTGGAAAATCTCTAGCAGTAGTAGTTCATGTCATCTTATTATTCAGTATTTAT
AACTTGCAAAGAAATGAATATCAGAGAGTGAGAGGCCCGGGTTAATTAAGGAAAGGGCTAGATCATTCTT
GAAGACGAAAGGGCCTCGTGATACGCCTATTTTTATAGGTTAATGTCATGATAATAATGGTTTCTTAGAC
GTCAGGTGGCACTTTTCGGGGAAATGTGCGCGGAACCCCTATTTGTTTATTTTTCTAAATACATTCAAAT
ATGTATCCGCTCATGAGACAATAACCCTGATAAATGCTTCAATAATATTGAAAAAGGAAGAGTATGAGTA
TTCAACATTTCCGTGTCGCCCTTATTCCCTTTTTTGCGGCATTTTGCCTTCCTGTTTTTGCTCACCCAGA
AACGCTGGTGAAAGTAAAAGATGCTGAAGATCAGTTGGGTGCACGAGTGGGTTACATCGAACTGGATCTC
AACAGCGGTAAGATCCTTGAGAGTTTTCGCCCCGAAGAACGTTTTCCAATGATGAGCACTTTTAAAGTTC
TGCTATGTGGCGCGGTATTATCCCGTGTTGACGCCGGGCAAGAGCAACTCGGTCGCCGCATACACTATTC
TCAGAATGACTTGGTTGAGTACTCACCAGTCACAGAAAAGCATCTTACGGATGGCATGACAGTAAGAGAA
TTATGCAGTGCTGCCATAACCATGAGTGATAACACTGCGGCCAACTTACTTCTGACAACGATCGGAGGAC
CGAAGGAGCTAACCGCTTTTTTGCACAACATGGGGGATCATGTAACTCGCCTTGATCGTTGGGAACCGGA
GCTGAATGAAGCCATACCAAACGACGAGCGTGACACCACGATGCCTGTAGCAATGGCAACAACGTTGCGC
AAACTATTAACTGGCGAACTACTTACTCTAGCTTCCCGGCAACAATTAATAGACTGGATGGAGGCGGATA
AAGTTGCAGGACCACTTCTGCGCTCGGCCCTTCCGGCTGGCTGGTTTATTGCTGATAAATCTGGAGCCGG
TGAGCGTGGGTCTCGCGGTATCATTGCAGCACTGGGGCCAGATGGTAAGCCCTCCCGTATCGTAGTTATC
TACACGACGGGGAGTCAGGCAACTATGGATGAACGAAATAGACAGATCGCTGAGATAGGTGCCTCACTGA
TTAAGCATTGGTAACTGTCAGACCAAGTTTACTCATATATACTTTAGATTGATTTAAAACTTCATTTTTA
ATTTAAAAGGATCTAGGTGAAGATCCTTTTTGATAATCTCATGACCAAAATCCCTTAACGTGAGTTTTCG
TTCCACTGAGCGTCAGACCCCGTAGAAAAGATCAAAGGATCTTCTTGAGATCCTTTTTTTCTGCGCGTAA
TCTGCTGCTTGCAAACAAAAAAACCACCGCTACCAGCGGTGGTTTGTTTGCCGGATCAAGAGCTACCAAC
TCTTTTTCCGAAGGTAACTGGCTTCAGCAGAGCGCAGATACCAAATACTGTTCTTCTAGTGTAGCCGTAG
TTAGGCCACCACTTCAAGAACTCTGTAGCACCGCCTACATACCTCGCTCTGCTAATCCTGTTACCAGTGG
CTGCTGCCAGTGGCGATAAGTCGTGTCTTACCGGGTTGGACTCAAGACGATAGTTACCGGATAAGGCGCA
GCGGTCGGGCTGAACGGGGGGTTCGTGCACACAGCCCAGCTTGGAGCGAACGACCTACACCGAACTGAGA
TACCTACAGCGTGAGCTATGAGAAAGCGCCACGCTTCCCGAAGGGAGAAAGGCGGACAGGTATCCGGTAA
GCGGCAGGGTCGGAACAGGAGAGCGCACGAGGGAGCTTCCAGGGGGAAACGCCTGGTATCTTTATAGTCC
TGTCGGGTTTCGCCACCTCTGACTTGAGCGTCGATTTTTGTGATGCTCGTCAGGGGGGCGGAGCCTATGG
AAAAACGCCAGCAACGCGGCCTTTTTACGGTTCCTGGCCTTTTGCTGGCCTTTTGCTCACATGTTCTTTC
CTGCGTTATCCCCTGATTCTGTGGATAACCGTATTACCGCCTTTGAGTGAGCTGATACCGCTCGCCGCAG
CCGAACGACCGAGCGCAGCGAGTCAGTGAGCGAGGAAGCGGAAGAGCGCCCAATACGCAAACCGCCTCTC
CCCGCGCGTTGGCCGATTCATTAATGCAGCAAGCTCATGGCTGACTAATTTTTTTTATTTATGCAGAGGC
CGAGGCCGCCTCGGCCTCTGAGCTATTCCAGAAGTAGTGAGGAGGCTTTTTTGGAGGCCTAGGCTTTTGC
AAAAAGCTCCCCGTGGCACGACAGGTTTCCCGACTGGAAAGCGGGCAGTGAGCGCAACGCAATTAATGTG
AGTTAGCTCACTCATTAGGCACCCCAGGCTTTACACTTTATGCTTCCGGCTCGTATGTTGTGTGGAATTG
TGAGCGGATAACAATTTCACACAGGAAACAGCTATGACATGATTACGAATTTCACAAATAAAGCATTTTT
TTCACTGCATTCTAGTTGTGGTTTGTCCAAACTCATCAATGTATCTTATCATGTCTGGATCAACTGGATA
ACTCAAGCTAACCAAAATCATCCCAAACTTCCCACCCCATACCCTATTACCACTGCCAATTACCTGTGGT
TTCATTTACTCTAAACCTGTGATTCCTCTGAATTATTTTCATTTTAAAGAAATTGTATTTGTTAAATATG
TACTACAAACTTAGTAGT
Features (pLannotate 1.2.2; 30 found; start..end, strand, type, name):
    377..634     +  LTR            5' LTR (truncated): truncated 5' long terminal repeat (LTR) from HIV-1
    681..806     +  misc_feature   HIV-1 Ψ: packaging signal of human immunodeficiency virus type 1
    790..1128    +  CDS            HIV-1 gag (fragment): gag protein from human immunodeficiency virus 1; gag
   1303..1536    +  misc_feature   RRE: The Rev response element (RRE) of HIV-1 allows for Rev-dependent mRNA export from the nucleus to the cytoplasm.
   1913..2013    +  CDS            Rev (fragment): human immunodeficiency virus 1 (HIV-1) Rev protein; rev; enhances nuclear export of unspliced and incompletely spliced viral mRNAs
   2058..2175    +  misc_feature   cPPT/CTS: central polypurine tract and central termination sequence of HIV-1
   2223..3401    +  promoter       EF-1α promoter: strong constitutive promoter for human elongation factor EF-1α
   3422..3442    +  protein_bind   attB1: mutant version of attB; core recombination site for the Gateway® BP reaction BP Clonase™
   3448..6636    +  CDS            RET: RET_HUMAN - Also known as CDHF12, CDHR16, PTC, RET51. Experimental evidence at protein level: Swiss-Prot protein existence level 1. Receptor tyrosine-protein kinase involved in numerous cellular mechanisms including cell proliferation, neuronal navigation, cell migration, and cell differentiation upon binding with glial cell derived neurotrophic factor family ligands. Phosphorylates PTK2/FAK1. Regulates both cell death/survival balance and positional information. Required for the molecular mechanisms orchestration during intestine organogenesis; involved in the development of enteric nervous s
   6668..6692    -  protein_bind   attB2: mutant version of attB; recombination site for the Gateway® BP reaction BP Clonase™
   6700..6718    +  promoter       T3 promoter: promoter for bacteriophage T3 RNA polymerase
   6744..6762    -  promoter       T7 promoter: promoter for bacteriophage T7 RNA polymerase
   6768..6786    -  protein_bind   attB4 (fragment): mutant version of attB; core recombination site for the Gateway® BP reaction BP Clonase™
   6842..6883    +  CDS            V5 tag: epitope tag from simian virus 5
   7009..7471    +  misc_feature   IRES: internal ribosome entry site (IRES) of the encephalomyocarditis virus (EMCV)
   7485..8082    +  CDS            PuroR (fragment): puromycin N-acetyltransferase; pac from Streptomyces; confers resistance to puromycin
   8098..8686    +  misc_feature   WPRE: woodchuck hepatitis virus posttranscriptional regulatory element
   8694..8759    +  CDS            nef (fragment): NEF_HV1Z2 - Experimental evidence at protein level: Swiss-Prot protein existence level 1. Extracellular Nef protein targets CD4(+) T-lymphocytes for apoptosis by interacting with CXCR4 surface receptors. From Human immunodeficiency virus type 1 group M subtype D (isolate Z2/CDC-Z34) (HIV-1).
   8761..8994    +  LTR            3' LTR (ΔU3): self-inactivating 3' long terminal repeat (LTR) from HIV-1
   9199..9303    +  promoter       AmpR promoter: bla
   9304..10164   +  CDS            AmpR: β-lactamase; bla; confers resistance to ampicillin, carbenicillin, and related antibiotics
  10335..10923   +  rep_origin     ori: high-copy-number ColE1/pMB1/pBR322/pUC origin of replication
  11106..11160   +  CDS            lacI (fragment): lac repressor; lacI; The lac repressor binds to the lac operator to inhibit transcription in E. coli. This inhibition can be relieved by adding lactose or isopropyl-β-D-thiogalactopyranoside (IPTG).
  11166..11259   +  rep_origin     SV40 ori (fragment): SV40 origin of replication
  11284..11321   +  CDS            lacI (fragment): lac repressor; lacI; The lac repressor binds to the lac operator to inhibit transcription in E. coli. This inhibition can be relieved by adding lactose or isopropyl-β-D-thiogalactopyranoside (IPTG).
  11334..11355   +  protein_bind   CAP binding site: CAP binding activates transcription in the presence of cAMP. E. coli catabolite activator protein
  11370..11400   +  promoter       lac promoter: promoter for the E. coli lac operon
  11404..11426   +  protein_bind   lac operator (fragment): The lac repressor binds to the lac operator to inhibit transcription in E. coli. This inhibition can be relieved by adding lactose or isopropyl-β-D-thiogalactopyranoside (IPTG). lac repressor encoded by lacI
  11458..11541   +  polyA_signal   SV40 poly(A) signal (fragment): SV40 polyadenylation signal
  11708..329     +  CDS            nef (fragment) (across the origin): NEF_HV1BR - Experimental evidence at protein level: Swiss-Prot protein existence level 1. Extracellular Nef protein targets CD4(+) T-lymphocytes for apoptosis by interacting with CXCR4 surface receptors (PubMed:14990729). From Human immunodeficiency virus type 1 group M subtype B (isolate BRU/LAI) (HIV-1).
