[The description below was written by a language model from this plasmid's Addgene catalogue record and pLannotate feature annotations shown in this document.]
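Description:
pHAGE-RET-V648I is an HIV-1-based lentiviral expression plasmid of about 11.7 kb, built on the pHAGE backbone, that carries the human receptor tyrosine kinase RET with the V648I substitution. In bacteria it is maintained through a high-copy ColE1/pUC-type origin and selected with ampicillin via the β-lactamase gene. The viral portion contains a truncated 5' LTR, the Ψ packaging signal with an adjoining gag fragment, the Rev response element for Rev-dependent nuclear export of the genomic RNA, the cPPT/CTS element, and a ΔU3 self-inactivating 3' LTR. Together these allow the transfer RNA to be packaged when the viral proteins are provided in trans, while the integrated provirus lacks LTR promoter activity.

Between the LTRs, the constitutive human EF-1α promoter drives the RET open reading frame, which sits between attB1 and attB2 sites consistent with the Gateway cloning recorded for the insert. Downstream lie short T3 and T7 promoter sequences, an attB4 fragment and a V5 epitope tag. The annotation places the V5 sequence well beyond the end of the RET coding feature, and the record does not say whether it is fused in frame to the protein. An EMCV IRES followed by a puromycin N-acetyltransferase gene allows puromycin selection of transduced mammalian cells from the same transcript, and a WPRE enhances transcript expression. The remaining lac, SV40 and nef fragments are backbone remnants. The plasmid is intended for lentiviral expression of this RET variant and comes from a collection made for systematic functional annotation of somatic cancer mutations.
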