Addgene plasmid #116671: pHAGE-RET-V648I
Purpose: Lentiviral expression of RET V648I
Depositing lab: Gordon Mills & Kenneth Scott. Depositing organization: Baylor College of Medicine. Publication: Systematic Functional Annotation of Somatic Mutations in Cancer. Ng PK, Li J, Jeong KJ, Shao S, Chen H, Tsang YH, Sengupta S, Wang Z, Bhavana VH, Tran R, Soewito S, Minussi DC, Moreno D, Kong K, Dogruluk T, Lu H, Gao J, Tokheim C, Zhou DC, Johnson AM, Zeng J, Ip CKM, Ju Z, Wester M, Yu S, Li Y, Vellano CP, Schultz N, Karchin R, Ding L, Lu Y, Cheung LWT, Chen K, Shaw KR, Meric-Bernstam F, Scott KL, Yi S, Sahni N, Liang H, Mills GB. Cancer Cell. 2018 Mar 12;33(3):450-462.e10. doi: 10.1016/j.ccell.2018.01.021. PubMed 29533785.
Backbone
  Vector backbone: pHAGE
  Vector type: Lentiviral
Growth in bacteria
  Bacterial resistance: Ampicillin, 100 μg/mL
  Growth temperature: 37°C
  Growth strain: Stbl3
  Copy number: High Copy
Gene/Insert
  Gene/Insert name: RET
  Species: H. sapiens (human)
  Mutation: V648I
  Entrez Gene: RET (a.k.a. CDHF12, CDHR16, HSCR1, MEN2A, MEN2B, MTC1, PTC, RET-ELE1)
  Cloning method: Gateway Cloning
Terms and licenses: Academic/Nonprofit Terms; Industry Terms: Not Available to Industry
How to cite: pHAGE-RET-V648I was a gift from Gordon Mills & Kenneth Scott (Addgene plasmid # 116671 ; http://n2t.net/addgene:116671 ; RRID:Addgene_116671)
