>Addgene plasmid #116671 | pHAGE-RET-V648I | depositor partial sequence | sequence record 219546 | insert
ATGGCGAAGGCGACGTCCGGTGCCGCGGGGCTGCGTCTGCTGTTGCTGCTGCTGCTGCCGCTGCTAGGCA
AAGTGGCATTGGGCCTCTACTTCTCGAGGGATGCTTACTGGGAGAAGCTGTATGTGGACCAGGCGGCCGG
CACGCCCTTGCTGTACGTCCATGCCCTGCGGGACGCCCCTGAGGAGGTGCCCAGCTTCCGCCTGGGCCAG
CATCTCTACGGCACGTACCGCACACGGCTGCATGAGAACAACTGGATCTGCATCCAGGAGGACACCGGCC
TCCTCTACCTTAACCGGAGCCTGGACCATAGCTCCTGGGAGAAGCTCAGTGTCCGCAACCGCGGCTTTCC
CCTGCTCACCGTCTACCTCAAGGTCTTCCTGTCACCCACATCCCTTCGTGAGGGCGAGTGCCAGTGGCCA
GGCTGTGCCCGCGTATACTTCTCCTTCTTCAACACCTCCTTTCCAGCCTGCAGCTCCCTCAAGCCCCGGG
AGCTCTGCTTCCCAGAGACAAGGCCCTCCTTCCGCATTCGGGAGAACCGACCCCCAGGCACCTTCCACCA
GTTCCGCCTGCTGCCTGTGCAGTTCTTGTGCCCCAACATCAGCGTGGCCTACAGGCTCCTGGAGGGTGAG
GGTCTGCCCTTCCGCTGCGCCCCGGACAGCCTGGAGGTGAGCACGCGCTGGGCCCTGGACCGCGAGCAGC
GGGAGAAGTACGAGCTGGTGGCCGTGTGCACCGTGCACGCCGGCGCGCGCGAGGAGGTGGTGATGGTGCC
CTTCCCGGTGACCGTGTACGACGAGGACGACTCGGCGCCCACCTTCCCCGCGGGCGTCGACACCGCCAGC
GCCGTGGTGGAGTTCAAGCGGAAGGAGGACACCGTGGTGGCCACGCTGCGTGTCTTCGATGCAGACGTGG
TACCTGCATCAGGGGAGCTGGTGAGGCGGTACACAAGCACGCTGCTCCCCGGGGACACCTGGGCCCAGCA
GACCTTCCGGGTGGAACACTGGCCCAACGAGACCTCGGTCCAGGCCAACGGCAGCTTCGTGCGGGCGACC
GTACATGACTATAGGCTGGTTCTCAACCGGAACCTCTCCATCTCGGAGAACCGCACCATGCAGCTGGCGG
TGCTGGTCAATGACTCAGACTTCCAGGGCCCAGGAGCGGGCGTCCTCTTGCTCCACTTCAACGTGTCGGT
GCTGCCGGTCAGCCTGCACCTGCCCAGTACCTACTCCCTCTCCGTGAGCAGGAGGGCTCGCCGATTTGCC
CAGATCGGGAAAGTCTGTGTGGAAAACTGCCAGGCATTCAGTGGCATCAACGTCCAGTACAAGCTGCATT
CCTCTGGTGCCAACTGCAGCACGCTAGGGGTGGTCACCTCAGCCGAGGACACCTCGGGGATCCTGTTTGT
GAATGACACCAAGGCCCTGCGGCGGCCCAAGTGTGCCGAACTTCACTACATGGTGGTGGCCACCGACCAG
CAGACCTCTAGGCAGGCCCAGGCCCAGCTGCTTGTAACAGTGGAGGGGTCATATGTGGCCGAGGAGGCGG
GCTGCCCCCTGTCCTGTGCAGTCAGCAAGAGACGGCTGGAGTGTGAGGAGTGTGGCGGCCTGGGCTCCCC
AACAGGCAGGTGTGAGTGGAGGCAAGGAGATGGCAAAGGGATCACCAGGAACTTCTCCACCTGCTCTCCC
AGCACCAAGACCTGCCCCGACGGCCACTGCGATGTTGTGGAGACCCAAGACATCAACATTTGCCCTCAGG
ACTGCCTCCGGGGCAGCATTGTTGGGGGACACGAGCCTGGGGAGCCCCGGGGGATTAAAGCTGGCTATGG
CACCTGCAACTGCTTCCCTGAGGAGGAGAAGTGCTTCTGCGAGCCCGAAGACATCCAGGATCCACTGTGC
GACGAGCTGTGCCGCACGGTGATCGCAGCCGCTGTCCTCTTCTCCTTCATCATCTCGGTGCTGCTGTCTG
CCTTCTGCATCCACTGCTACCACAAGTTTGCCCACAAGCCACCCATCTCCTCAGCTGAGATGACCTTCCG
GAGGCCCGCCCAGGCCTTCCCGGTCAGCTACTCCTCTTCCAGTGCCCGCCGGCCCTCGCTGGACTCCATG
GAGAACCAGGTCTCCGTGGATGCCTTCAAGATCCTGGAGGATCCAAAGTGGGAATTCCCTCGGAAGAACT
TGGTTCTTGGAAAAACTCTAGGAGAAGGCGAATTTGGAAAAGTGGTCAAGGCAACGGCCTTCCATCTGAA
AGGCAGAGCAGGGTACACCACGGTGGCCGTGAAGATGCTGAAAGAGAACGCCTCCCCGAGTGAGCTTCGA
GACCTGCTGTCAGAGTTCAACGTCCTGAAGCAGGTCAACCACCCACATGTCATCAAATTGTATGGGGCCT
GCAGCCAGGATGGCCCGCTCCTCCTCATCGTGGAGTACGCCAAATACGGCTCCCTGCGGGGCTTCCTCCG
CGAGAGCCGCAAAGTGGGGCCTGGCTACCTGGGCAGTGGAGGCAGCCGCAACTCCAGCTCCCTGGACCAC
CCGGATGAGCGGGCCCTCACCATGGGCGACCTCATCTCATTTGCCTGGCAGATCTCACAGGGGATGCAGT
ATCTGGCCGAGATGAAGCTCGTTCATCGGGACTTGGCAGCCAGAAACATCCTGGTAGCTGAGGGGCGGAA
GATGAAGATTTCGGATTTCGGCTTGTCCCGAGATGTTTATGAAGAGGATTCGTACGTGAAGAGGAGCCAG
GGTCGGATTCCAGTTAAATGGATGGCAATTGAATCCCTTTTTGATCATATCTACACCACGCAAAGTGATG
TATGGTCTTTTGGTGTCCTGCTGTGGGAGATCGTGACCCTAGGGGGAAACCCCTATCCTGGGATTCCTCC
TGAGCGGCTCTTCAACCTTCTGAAGACCGGCCACCGGATGGAGAGGCCAGACAACTGCAGCGAGGAGATG
TACTGCCTGATGCTGCAATGCTGGAAGCAGGAGCCGGACAAAAGGCCGGTGTTTGCGGACATCAGCAAAG
ACCTGGAGAAGATGATGGTTAAGAGGAGAGACTACTTGGACCTTGCGGCGTCCACTCCATCTGACTCCCT
GATTTATGACGACGGCCTCTCAGAGGAGGAGACACCGCTGGTGGACTGTAATAATGCCCCCCTCCCTCGA
GCCCTCCCTTCCACATGGATTGAAAACAAACTCTATGGTAGAATTTCCCATGCATTTACTAGATTCTAG
